>Addgene plasmid #236821 | pGL4 [luc2P/hEGR1/Hygro] Vector | addgene full sequence | sequence record 472888 | Addgene NGS Result
TGTCAGAAGAATCGAGCTTTTTGCAAAAGCCTAGGCCTCCAAAAAAGCCTCCTCACTACTTCTGGAATAG
CTCAGAGGCAGAGGCGGCCTCGGCCTCTGCATAAATAAAAAAAATTAGTCAGCCATGGGGCGGAGAATGG
GCGGAACTGGGCGGAGTTAGGGGCGGGATGGGCGGAGTTAGGGGCGGGACTATGGTTGCTGACTAATTGA
GATGCATGCTTTGCATACTTCTGCCTGCTGGGGAGCCTGGGGACTTTCCACACCTGGTTGCTGACTAATT
GAGATGCATGCTTTGCATACTTCTGCCTGCTGGGGAGCCTGGGGACTTTCCACACCCTAACTGACACACA
TTCCACAGCTGGTTCTTTCCGCCTCAGAAGGTAGCTAACCAAGTTCCTCTTTCAGAGGTTATTTCAGGCC
ATGGTGCTGCGCAGATCAGCGGAAGAGCGCCCAATACGCAAACGGATCCTTATCGATTTTACCACATTTG
TAGAGGTTTTACTTGCTTTAAAAAACCTCCCACACCTCCCCCTGAACCTGAAACATAAAATGAATGCAAT
TGTTGTTGTTAACTTGTTTATTGCAGCTTATAATGGTTACAAATAAAGCAATAGCATCACAAATTTCACA
AATAAAGCATTTTTTTCACTGCATTCTAGTTGTGGTTTGTCCAAACTCATCAATGTATCTTATCATGTCT
GCTCGAAGCGGCCGGCCGCCCCGACTCTAGAGTCGCGGCCTTAGACGTTGATCCTGGCGCTGGCGCAAGC
AGCAGGGTGTCTATCCATGCCGCTCTCCTGGGCGCAGCTCATGGGCAGGGTGCCGGCGGCCTGCTCCTCC
ACCTCGGGAGGGAAGCCGTGAGAATTCACGGCGATCTTGCCGCCCTTCTTGGCCTTAATGAGAATCTCGC
GGATCTTGCGGGCGTCCAACTTGCCGGTCAGTCCTTTAGGCACCTCGTCCACGAACACAACACCACCGCG
CAGCTTCTTGGCGGTTGTAACCTGGCTGGCCACATAGTCCACGATCTCCTTCTCGGTCATGGTTTTACCG
TGTTCCAGCACGACGACTGCGGCGGGCAGCTCGCCGGCATCGTCGTCGGGCAGGCCGGCGACCCCGGCGT
CGAAGATGTTGGGGTGTTGCAGCAGGATGCTCTCCAGTTCGGCTGGGGCTACCTGGTAGCCCTTGTATTT
GATCAGGCTCTTCAGCCGGTCCACGATGAAGAAGTGCTCGTCCTCGTCCCAGTAGGCGATGTCGCCGCTG
TGCAGCCAGCCGTCCTTGTCGATGAGAGCGTTTGTAGCCTCGGGGTTGTTAACGTAGCCGCTCATGATCA
TGGGGCCACGGACGCACAGCTCGCCGCGCTGGTTCACACCCAGTGTCTTACCGGTGTCCAAGTCCACCAC
CTTAGCCTCGAAGAAGGGCACCACCTTGCCTACTGCGCCAGGCTTGTCGTCCCCTTCGGGGGTGATCAGA
ATGGCGCTGGTTGTTTCTGTCAGGCCGTAGCCCTGGCGGATGCCTGGTAGGTGGAAGCGTTTGGCCACGG
CCTCACCTACCTCCTTGCTGAGCGGCGCCCCGCCGCTGGCGATCTCGTGCAAGTTGCTTAGGTCGTACTT
GTCGATGAGAGTGCTCTTAGCGAAGAAGCTAAATAGTGTGGGCACCAGCAGGGCAGATTGAATCTTATAG
TCTTGCAAGCTGCGCAAGAATAGCTCCTCCTCGAAGCGGTACATGAGCACGACCCGAAAGCCGCAGATCA
AGTAGCCCAGCGTGGTGAACATGCCGAAGCCGTGGTGAAATGGCACCACGCTGAGGATAGCGGTGTCGGG
GATGATCTGGTTGCCGAAGATGGGGTCGCGGGCATGACTGAATCGGACACAAGCGGTGCGGTGCGGTAGG
GCTACGCCCTTGGGCAATCCGGTACTGCCACTACTGTTCATGATCAGGGCGATGGTTTTGTCCCGGTCGA
AGCTCTCGGGCACGAAGTCGTACTCGTTGAAGCCGGGTGGCAAATGGGAAGTCACGAAGGTGTACATGCT
TTGGAAGCCCTGGTAGTCGGTCTTGCTATCCATGATGATGATCTTTTGTATGATCGGTAGCTTCTTTTGC
ACGTTGAGGATCTTTTGCAGCCCTTTCTTGCTCACGAATACGACGGTGGGCTGGCTGATGCCCATGCTGT
TCAGCAGCTCGCGCTCGTTGTAGATGTCGTTAGCTGGGGCCACAGCCACACCGATGAACAGGGCACCCAA
CACGGGCATGAAGAACTGCAAGCTATTCTCGCTGCACACCACGATCCGATGGTTTGTATTCAGCCCATAG
CGCTTCATAGCTTCTGCCAGCCGAACGCTCATCTCGAAGTACTCGGCGTAGGTAATGTCCACCTCGATAT
GTGCGTCGGTAAAGGCGATGGTGCCGGGCACCAGGGCGTAGCGCTTCATGGCTTTGTGCAGCTGCTCGCC
GGCGGTCCCGTCTTCGAGTGGGTAGAATGGCGCTGGGCCCTTCTTAATGTTTTTGGCATCTTCCATGGTG
GCTTTACCAACAGTACCGGATTGCCAAGCTTGGAACACTGAGAAGCGTGCAGGCGGCGACCCCGACTCGC
CCTGGGCGCGGGCGGGCGTGGACGCGCCGCGGCTGCGGAGGCTGGGGCAGGGGCCGGTCCTGCGGCGGCG
GAAGCTGGCTGCGGCGGCGGATGGCGGCGGCGGCTCCCCAAGTTCTGCGCGCTGGGATCTCTCGCGACTC
CCCGGATCCGCCTCTATTTGAAGGGTCTGGAACGGCACGGGTCCGCCTCCGTCGTGACGTACATGGCCAT
ATATGGGAAGCAGGAAGCCCTAATATGGCAGGACCGGCCGGGAGGACCCGGAGTGACGTGAAGCCCCCCA
TCCGACAGCGCCCGGCACCTCCATCCTGCACCCTAGGGCCCGCGCCCGCGCCCGCATCCCAGGCGCCCAG
GCTTCGGGGAAGCCTAGAGCTCTAGCCGCCGCCGGGGCCTCCGGGACCCGCGCAGCTCCGGAGTTCCCGC
GTTGCCCCTCCCTCCGCCTTCTTCCCTCCTCCCAGAGCCGGAAGCGGCCGGGCCATATCGGGCCACTCCA
AATAAGGTGCTGCCCAAATAAGGGTTGTTCCGGCGGGGGATCCTTCCTGCTCCTTATATGGCATTTCCGG
GTCGCAGCTGGTTGCTCCCTCGCTCCCTCCCTCCTCCCTGGTTCCAAGCCGGGAGCCCGAGCGCTCGCGG
GATCCGGGGACGCCCAGGCGGGGAGGGCTCGTGGCGTGTGGCGCTGGGCGCGCGGCTGCTCAGGCGGCTC
CTAGGCGTGAACTAGGCTGGGGAAGCCCAGACCCAGAGCGGGGGCGAGGGCGAGTCGGGCCGGGGTTCTA
TCGCTGTCATCCAGGGCCCGCCCGCCCACCTCAGGGACCGTGAGAGCGAACCGGGAGTGCGGGGGAGGAG
CGGCTGGGCCCGCCTGGGCAGGGGCCGCCCAGGAGAGGCGGGGCCTTGACCCCGGGCCTCGATCTATGGC
ACGGTGTCTTTCCGGGTGTCGCTGGGAAATTGAGGATAGGAAGTCACGGCCACTTGGTTCTTGGGACACT
GTAGGTACCGGCCAGTTAGGCCAGAGAAATGTTCTGGCACCTGCACTTGCACTGGGGACAGCCTATTTTG
CTAGTTTGTTTTGTTTCGTTTTGTTTTGATGGAGAGCGTATGTTAGTACTATCGATTCACACAAAAAACC
AACACACAGATGTAATGAAAATAAAGATATTTTATTGCGGCCTGTCCAATACCTCCCGTACCTTAATATT
ACTTACTTATCCTTGAGAGACGTACTAGTAACCCTGATAAATGCTTCAATAATATTGAAAAAGGACGAGT
ATGAGCATCCAACATTTTCGTGTCGCACTCATTCCCTTCTTTGCGGCATTTTGCTTGCCTGTTTTTGCAC
ACCCCGAAACGCTGGTGAAAGTAAAAGATGCTGAAGATCAACTGGGTGCAAGAGTGGGCTATATCGAACT
GGATCTCAATAGCGGCAAGATCCTTGAGTCTTTCCGCCCCGAAGAACGATTCCCGATGATGAGCACTTTC
AAAGTACTGCTATGTGGCGCGGTGTTGTCCCGTATAGACGCCGGGCAAGAGCAGCTTGGTCGCCGTATAC
ACTACTCACAAAACGACTTGGTTGAGTACTCGCCGGTCACGGAAAAGCATCTTACGGATGGCATGACGGT
AAGAGAATTGTGTAGTGCTGCCATTACCATGAGCGACAACACCGCGGCCAACTTACTTCTGACAACGATC
GGAGGCCCTAAGGAGCTGACTGCATTTCTTCATAATATGGGTGATCATGTGACCCGGCTTGACCGCTGGG
AACCAGAGTTGAACGAAGCCATACCGAACGACGAGCGTGATACCACGATGCCAGTAGCAATGGCCACAAC
TCTTCGGAAACTACTCACTGGCGAACTTCTTACTCTAGCATCACGACAGCAGCTCATAGACTGGATGGAG
GCGGACAAAGTAGCAGGACCACTTCTTCGCTCGGCCCTCCCTGCTGGCTGGTTCATTGCTGACAAATCGG
GGGCCGGTGAACGCGGCTCTCGCGGCATCATTGCTGCGCTGGGGCCTGATGGTAAGCCCTCACGAATCGT
AGTGATCTACACGACGGGGAGTCAGGCCACTATGGACGAACGAAATAGGCAGATCGCTGAGATCGGTGCC
TCACTGATCAAGCACTGGTAACCACTGCAGTGGTTTAGCATTTGCGGCCGCTGTCAGACCAAGTTTACTC
ATATATACTTTAGATTGATTTAAAACTTCATTTTTAATTTAAAAGGATCTAGGTGAAGATCCTTTTTGAT
AATCTCATGACCAAAATCCCTTAACGTGAGTTTTCGTTCCACTGAGCGTCAGACCCCGTAGAAAAGATCA
AAGGATCTTCTTGAGATCCTTTTTTTCTGCGCGTAATCTGCTGCTTGCAAACAAAAAAACCACCGCTACC
AGCGGTGGTTTGTTTGCCGGATCAAGAGCTACCAACTCTTTTTCCGAAGGTAACTGGCTTCAGCAGAGCG
CAGATACCAAATACTGTTCTTCTAGTGTAGCCGTAGTTAGGCCACCACTTCAAGAACTCTGTAGCACCGC
CTACATACCTCGCTCTGCTAATCCTGTTACCAGTGGCTGCTGCCAGTGGCGATAAGTCGTGTCTTACCGG
GTTGGACTCAAGACGATAGTTACCGGATAAGGCGCAGCGGTCGGGCTGAACGGGGGGTTCGTGCACACAG
CCCAGCTTGGAGCGAACGACCTACACCGAACTGAGATACCTACAGCGTGAGCTATGAGAAAGCGCCACGC
TTCCCGAAGGGAGAAAGGCGGACAGGTATCCGGTAAGCGGCAGGGTCGGAACAGGAGAGCGCACGAGGGA
GCTTCCAGGGGGAAACGCCTGGTATCTTTATAGTCCTGTCGGGTTTCGCCACCTCTGACTTGAGCGTCGA
TTTTTGTGATGCTCGTCAGGGGGGCGGAGCCTATGGAAAAACGCCAGCAACGCGGCCTTTTTACGGTTCC
TGGCCTTTTGCTGGCCTTTTGCTCACATGTTCTTTCCTGCGTTATCCCCTGATTCTGTGGATAACCGTAT
TACCGCCTTTGAGTGAGCTGATACCGCTCGCCGCAGCCGAACGACCGAGCGCAGCGAGTCAGTGAGCGAG
GAAGCGGAAGAGCGCTGCCGGCACCTGTCCTACGAGTTGCATGATAAAGAAGACAGTCATAAGTGCGGCG
ACGATAGTCATGCCCCGCGCCCACCGGAAGGAGCTGACTGGGTTGAAGGCTCTCAAGGGCATCGGTCGAC
AGCATCTAGTTCGAACACACAAAAAACCAACACACAGATGTAATGAAAATAAAGATATTTTATTGCGGCC
ATGACCGGTTCTAGAGTTTAAACTCGACCTACCTCCTTAGCGCGCGGTCGTGTACTGGGCCGGCGGTTGC
CGCTGTCGGCCAGCACCTCGACGCAGCCGTCGGTCCATACGGCTGCGCTCCGGCGAGCGATTTGTGTGCG
ACCGACGGTGCCGGCCCCGCTGCGGACGATGGCATCGCAGCGGCCTTGAGCCCAGGCAGCATCGTCGAAG
TTGCCGTCCACGAGGCTCTGGTAGAGCTGATCCAGGCCGATGCGCAGCATGTAGGCTCGCAGACGAGGGC
TGCCGGCCAGCTCGGGATGCCGGCGCTCGAAGTAGCGAGTCTGCTGCTCCATGCAAGCCAGCCAGGGCCG
CCAGAAGAAGATGTTGGCCACCTCGTACTGACTGTCCCCGAACATAGCTTCGGACCAGTCGATTACGGCG
GTGATGCGGCCGTTGTCGGTCAGGACGTTGTTGCTGCCGAAGTCGGCATGGACGAGGTGGCGCACCTCGG
GACAGTCTTCGGCCCACAGCATCAGTTCGTCCAGGGCTTGAGCTACGCTGGCGGACACGGTGTCGTCCAT
CACGGTCTGCCAGTGGTAGACATGGGGATCAGCAATGGCGCAAATGAAATCCCGCCAGGTTGTGTACTGG
CCGATGCCTTGGGGCCCGAATGGGCCGAAGCCGCTGGTTTGACTGAGGTCGGCGGCGGCAATAGCATCCA
TAGCTTCGGCGACAGGCTGTAACACAGCAGGCAGCTCTGTTTCGGGGAGGTCTTGGAGAGTAACGCCTTG
GGCGCGTCTACTGATGCAGTATGTCAGGCTCTCGCTGAACTCGCCGATGTCCAACACTTCGGGGATGGGT
AGTGCAGCGCTGGCGAAGTGGCGGTACACGTAGCGGTCTTTGTAGAAGCCATCAGCGCAGCTATTCACCC
GCAGTACATAGCCGCGTCCGCCGACATCGAAGCTGAAGGCTCGGCTCTCTTCGCCCTCCGACAACTGCAT
CAGGTCGCTCACACTGTCGAACTTCTCGATGAGAAATTTTTCAACGCTGGTAGCGGTGAGTTCGGGCTTC
TTCATGGTGGCGCTAG
Features (pLannotate 1.2.2; 13 found; start..end, strand, type, name):
     20..377     -  promoter       SV40 promoter: SV40 enhancer and early promoter
    414..545     +  CDS            LT_SV40 (fragment): Experimental evidence at protein level: Swiss-Prot protein existence level 1. Isoform 17kT antigen targets host RBL2 for degradation and promotes cell proliferation. Transactivates host cyclin A promoter through its J domain. From Simian virus 40 (SV40).
    571..692     +  polyA_signal   SV40 poly(A) signal: SV40 polyadenylation signal
    744..863     -  CDS            hPEST: PEST degradation sequence from mouse ornithine decarboxylase human codon-optimized
    867..2516    -  CDS            luciferase: firefly luciferase synthetic luc2 version of the luciferase gene
   3593..3684    -  misc_feature   pause site: RNA polymerase II transcriptional pause signal from the human α2 globin gene
   3698..3746    -  polyA_signal   poly(A) signal: synthetic polyadenylation signal
   3809..3850    +  promoter       AmpR promoter (fragment): bla
   3851..4711    +  CDS            AmpR: β-lactamase confers resistance to ampicillin, carbenicillin, and related antibiotics
   4911..5499    +  rep_origin     ori: high-copy-number ColE1/pMB1/pBR322/pUC origin of replication
   5679..5810    -  CDS            TcR (fragment): tetracycline efflux protein; tet; confers resistance to tetracycline
   5826..5874    -  polyA_signal   poly(A) signal: synthetic polyadenylation signal
   5898..6935    -  CDS            HygR: hygromycin B phosphotransferase confers resistance to hygromycin
