[The description below was written by a language model from this plasmid's Addgene catalogue record and pLannotate feature annotations shown in this document.]
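Description:
pGL4 [luc2P/hEGR1/Hygro] Vector is a mammalian luciferase reporter plasmid derived from the pGL4.24[luc2P/minP] backbone, designed to read out transcriptional activity associated with human EGR1, an immediate-early gene. It is maintained in E. coli as a high-copy plasmid through a ColE1/pUC-type origin and selected with ampicillin via the β-lactamase gene. For mammalian cells it carries a hygromycin B phosphotransferase cassette, driven by the SV40 enhancer/early promoter and terminated by a synthetic poly(A) signal, which allows selection of stably transfected lines.

The reporter is luc2P: the synthetic, codon-optimised firefly luciferase luc2 fused at its C-terminus to an hPEST degradation sequence derived from mouse ornithine decarboxylase. The PEST motif shortens the protein's half-life, so the luminescent signal follows changes in transcription more closely than a stable luciferase would, which suits a rapidly and transiently induced gene like EGR1. The reporter transcript ends in an SV40 late-type polyadenylation signal. Upstream of the reporter region, a synthetic poly(A) signal and an RNA polymerase II transcriptional pause site from the human α2 globin gene limit read-through from the backbone and so reduce background.

The feature table does not annotate the hEGR1 insert itself. An unannotated stretch of roughly one kilobase lies between the pause site and the start of luc2, which is the expected position for a promoter or response-element insert. However, the record does not state which EGR1 region was cloned or whether the backbone's minimal promoter is retained. The short SV40 large T and TcR fragments called by the annotation are probably incidental sequence matches rather than functional genes. Typical use would be transient or stable reporter assays monitoring signalling that induces EGR1.
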