Addgene plasmid #236821: pGL4 [luc2P/hEGR1/Hygro] Vector
Depositing lab: Promega Corporation.
Backbone
  Vector backbone: pGL4.24[luc2P/minP] Vector
  Vector type: Luciferase
  Selectable markers: Hygromycin
Growth in bacteria
  Bacterial resistance: Ampicillin, 100 μg/mL
  Growth temperature: 37°C
  Growth strain: DH5alpha
  Copy number: High Copy
Gene/Insert
  Gene/Insert name: hEGR1
  Species: H. sapiens (human)
  Mutation: None
  Entrez Gene: EGR1 (a.k.a. AT225, G0S30, KROX-24, NGFI-A, TIS8, ZIF-268, ZIF268, ZNF225)
  Cloning method: Other
How to cite: pGL4 [luc2P/hEGR1/Hygro] Vector was a gift from Promega Corporation (Addgene plasmid # 236821 ; http://n2t.net/addgene:236821 ; RRID:Addgene_236821)
